>Addgene plasmid #173628 | Lenti-sgBrca2#2/Cre | addgene full sequence | sequence record 362056 | Addgene NGS Result
TACTCTTCCTTTTTCAATATTATTGAAGCATTTATCAGGGTTATTGTCTCATGAGCGGATACATATTTGA
ATGTATTTAGAAAAATAAACAAATAGGGGTTCCGCGCACATTTCCCCGAAAAGTGCCACCTGACGTCGAC
GGATCGGGAGATCTCCCGATCCCCTATGGTGCACTCTCAGTACAATCTGCTCTGATGCCGCATAGTTAAG
CCAGTATCTGCTCCCTGCTTGTGTGTTGGAGGTCGCTGAGTAGTGCGCGAGCAAAATTTAAGCTACAACA
AGGCAAGGCTTGACCGACAATTGCATGAAGAATCTGCTTAGGGTTAGGCGTTTTGCGCTGCTTCGCGATG
TACGGGCCAGATATACGCGTTGACATTGATTATTGACTAGTTATTAATAGTAATCAATTACGGGGTCATT
AGTTCATAGCCCATATATGGAGTTCCGCGTTACATAACTTACGGTAAATGGCCCGCCTGGCTGACCGCCC
AACGACCCCCGCCCATTGACGTCAATAATGACGTATGTTCCCATAGTAACGCCAATAGGGACTTTCCATT
GACGTCAATGGGTGGAGTATTTACGGTAAACTGCCCACTTGGCAGTACATCAAGTGTATCATATGCCAAG
TACGCCCCCTATTGACGTCAATGACGGTAAATGGCCCGCCTGGCATTATGCCCAGTACATGACCTTATGG
GACTTTCCTACTTGGCAGTACATCTACGTATTAGTCATCGCTATTACCATGGTGATGCGGTTTTGGCAGT
ACATCAATGGGCGTGGATAGCGGTTTGACTCACGGGGATTTCCAAGTCTCCACCCCATTGACGTCAATGG
GAGTTTGTTTTGGCACCAAAATCAACGGGACTTTCCAAAATGTCGTAACAACTCCGCCCCATTGACGCAA
ATGGGCGGTAGGCGTGTACGGTGGGAGGTCTATATAAGCAGCGCGTTTTGCCTGTACTGGGTCTCTCTGG
TTAGACCAGATCTGAGCCTGGGAGCTCTCTGGCTAACTAGGGAACCCACTGCTTAAGCCTCAATAAAGCT
TGCCTTGAGTGCTTCAAGTAGTGTGTGCCCGTCTGTTGTGTGACTCTGGTAACTAGAGATCCCTCAGACC
CTTTTAGTCAGTGTGGAAAATCTCTAGCAGTGGCGCCCGAACAGGGACTTGAAAGCGAAAGGGAAACCAG
AGGAGCTCTCTCGACGCAGGACTCGGCTTGCTGAAGCGCGCACGGCAAGAGGCGAGGGGCGGCGACTGGT
GAGTACGCCAAAAATTTTGACTAGCGGAGGCTAGAAGGAGAGAGATGGGTGCGAGAGCGTCAGTATTAAG
CGGGGGAGAATTAGATCGCGATGGGAAAAAATTCGGTTAAGGCCAGGGGGAAAGAAAAAATATAAATTAA
AACATATAGTATGGGCAAGCAGGGAGCTAGAACGATTCGCAGTTAATCCTGGCCTGTTAGAAACATCAGA
AGGCTGTAGACAAATACTGGGACAGCTACAACCATCCCTTCAGACAGGATCAGAAGAACTTAGATCATTA
TATAATACAGTAGCAACCCTCTATTGTGTGCATCAAAGGATAGAGATAAAAGACACCAAGGAAGCTTTAG
ACAAGATAGAGGAAGAGCAAAACAAAAGTAAGACCACCGCACAGCAAGCGGCCGGCCGCTGATCTTCAGA
CCTGGAGGAGGAGATATGAGGGACAATTGGAGAAGTGAATTATATAAATATAAAGTAGTAAAAATTGAAC
CATTAGGAGTAGCACCCACCAAGGCAAAGAGAAGAGTGGTGCAGAGAGAAAAAAGAGCAGTGGGAATAGG
AGCTTTGTTCCTTGGGTTCTTGGGAGCAGCAGGAAGCACTATGGGCGCAGCGTCAATGACGCTGACGGTA
CAGGCCAGACAATTATTGTCTGGTATAGTGCAGCAGCAGAACAATTTGCTGAGGGCTATTGAGGCGCAAC
AGCATCTGTTGCAACTCACAGTCTGGGGCATCAAGCAGCTCCAGGCAAGAATCCTGGCTGTGGAAAGATA
CCTAAAGGATCAACAGCTCCTGGGGATTTGGGGTTGCTCTGGAAAACTCATTTGCACCACTGCTGTGCCT
TGGAATGCTAGTTGGAGTAATAAATCTCTGGAACAGATTTGGAATCACACGACCTGGATGGAGTGGGACA
GAGAAATTAACAATTACACAAGCTTAATACACTCCTTAATTGAAGAATCGCAAAACCAGCAAGAAAAGAA
TGAACAAGAATTATTGGAATTAGATAAATGGGCAAGTTTGTGGAATTGGTTTAACATAACAAATTGGCTG
TGGTATATAAAATTATTCATAATGATAGTAGGAGGCTTGGTAGGTTTAAGAATAGTTTTTGCTGTACTTT
CTATAGTGAATAGAGTTAGGCAGGGATATTCACCATTATCGTTTCAGACCCACCTCCCAACCCCGAGGGG
ACCCGACAGGCCCGAAGGAATAGAAGAAGAAGGTGGAGAGAGAGACAGAGACAGATCCATTCGATTAGTG
AACGGATCGGCACTGCGTGCGCCAATTCTGCAGACAAATGGCAGTATTCATCCACAATTTTAAAAGAAAA
GGGGGGATTGGGGGGTACAGTGCAGGGGAAAGAATAGTAGACATAATAGCAACAGACATACAAACTAAAG
AATTACAAAAACAAATTACAAAAATTCAAAATTTTCGGGTTTATTACAGGGACAGCAGAGATCCAGTTTG
GTTAGTACCGGGCCCGCTCTAGCCCTGCAGGAACTGTTTAAACTGTGAGGGCCTATTTCCCATGATTCCT
TCATATTTGCATATACGATACAAGGCTGTTAGAGAGATAATTGGAATTAATTTGACTGTAAACACAAAGA
TATTAGTACAAAATACGTGACGTAGAAAGTAATAATTTCTTGGGTAGTTTGCAGTTTTAAAATTATGTTT
TAAAATGGACTATCATATGCTTACCGTAACTTGAAAGTATTTCGATTTCTTGGCTTTATATATCTTGTGG
AAAGGACCAAACACCGTACCCAAAGTCTCGTCAAGGTTTTAGAGCTAGAAATAGCAAGTTAAAATAAGGC
TAGTCCGTTATCAACTTGAAAAAGTGGCACCGAGTCGGTGCTTTTTTGTTTGGCGCGCCTATGGCTTAAT
TAACATGGCGGCCGCATTCTACCGGGTAGGGGAGGCGCTTTTCCCAAGGCAGTCTGGAGCATGCGCTTTA
GCAGCCCCGCTGGGCACTTGGCGCTACACAAGTGGCCTCTGGCCTCGCACACATTCCACATCCACCGGTA
GGCGCCAACCGGCTCCGTTCTTTGGTGGCCCCTTCGCGCCACCTTCTACTCCTCCCCTAGTCAGGAAGTT
CCCCCCCGCCCCGCAGCTCGCGTCGTGCAGGACGTGACAAATGGAAGTAGCACGTCTCACTAGTCTCGTG
CAGATGGACAGCACCGCTGAGCAATGGAAGCGGGTAGGCCTTTGGGGCAGCGGCCAATAGCAGCTTTGCT
CCTTCGCTTTCTGGGCTCAGAGGCTGGGAAGGGGTGGGTCCGGGGGCGGGCTCAGGGGCGGGCTCAGGGG
CGGGGCGGGCGCCCGAAGGTCCTCCGGAGGCCCGGCATTCTGCACGCTTCAAAAGCGCACGTCTGCCGCG
CTGTTCTCCTCTTCCTCATCTCCGGGACCCGGGATGCCCAAGAAGAAGAGGAAGGTGTCCAATTTACTGA
CCGTACACCAAAATTTGCCTGCATTACCGGTCGATGCAACGAGTGATGAGGTTCGCAAGAACCTGATGGA
CATGTTCAGGGATCGCCAGGCGTTTTCTGAGCATACCTGGAAAATGCTTCTGTCCGTTTGCCGGTCGTGG
GCGGCATGGTGCAAGTTGAATAACCGGAAATGGTTTCCCGCAGAACCTGAAGATGTTCGCGATTATCTTC
TATATCTTCAGGCGCGCGGTCTGGCAGTAAAAACTATCCAGCAACATTTGGGCCAGCTAAACATGCTTCA
TCGTCGGTCCGGGCTGCCACGACCAAGTGACAGCAATGCTGTTTCACTGGTTATGCGGCGGATCCGAAAA
GAAAACGTTGATGCCGGTGAACGTGCAAAACAGGCTCTAGCGTTCGAACGCACTGATTTCGACCAGGTTC
GTTCACTCATGGAAAATAGCGATCGCTGCCAGGATATACGTAATCTGGCATTTCTGGGGATTGCTTATAA
CACCCTGTTACGTATAGCCGAAATTGCCAGGATCAGGGTTAAAGATATCTCACGTACTGACGGTGGGAGA
ATGTTAATCCATATTGGCAGAACGAAAACGCTGGTTAGCACCGCAGGTGTAGAGAAGGCACTTAGCCTGG
GGGTAACTAAACTGGTCGAGCGATGGATTTCCGTCTCTGGTGTAGCTGATGATCCGAATAACTACCTGTT
TTGCCGGGTCAGAAAAAATGGTGTTGCCGCGCCATCTGCCACCAGCCAGCTATCAACTCGCGCCCTGGAA
GGGATTTTTGAAGCAACTCATCGATTGATTTACGGCGCTAAGGATGACTCTGGTCAGAGATACCTGGCCT
GGTCTGGACACAGTGCCCGTGTCGGAGCCGCGCGAGATATGGCCCGCGCTGGAGTTTCAATACCGGAGAT
CATGCAAGCTGGTGGCTGGACCAATGTAAATATTGTCATGAACTATATCCGTAACCTGGATAGTGAAACA
GGGGCAATGGTGCGCCTGCTGGAAGATGGCGATTAGCCATGTTTAAGGGTTCCGGTTCCACTAGGTACAA
TTCGATATCAAGCTTATCGATAATCAACCTCTGGATTACAAAATTTGTGAAAGATTGACTGGTATTCTTA
ACTATGTTGCTCCTTTTACGCTATGTGGATACGCTGCTTTAATGCCTTTGTATCATGCTATTGCTTCCCG
TATGGCTTTCATTTTCTCCTCCTTGTATAAATCCTGGTTGCTGTCTCTTTATGAGGAGTTGTGGCCCGTT
GTCAGGCAACGTGGCGTGGTGTGCACTGTGTTTGCTGACGCAACCCCCACTGGTTGGGGCATTGCCACCA
CCTGTCAGCTCCTTTCCGGGACTTTCGCTTTCCCCCTCCCTATTGCCACGGCGGAACTCATCGCCGCCTG
CCTTGCCCGCTGCTGGACAGGGGCTCGGCTGTTGGGCACTGACAATTCCGTGGTGTTGTCGGGGAAATCA
TCGTCCTTTCCTTGGCTGCTCGCCTGTGTTGCCACCTGGATTCTGCGCGGGACGTCCTTCTGCTACGTCC
CTTCGGCCCTCAATCCAGCGGACCTTCCTTCCCGCGGCCTGCTGCCGGCTCTGCGGCCTCTTCCGCGTCT
TCGCCTTCGCCCTCAGACGAGTCGGATCTCCCTTTGGGCCGCCTCCCCGCATCGATACCGTCGACCTCGA
TCGAGACCTAGAAAAACATGGAGCAATCACAAGTAGCAATACAGCAGCTACCAATGCTGATTGTGCCTGG
CTAGAAGCACAAGAGGAGGAGGAGGTGGGTTTTCCAGTCACACCTCAGGTACCTTTAAGACCAATGACTT
ACAAGGCAGCTGTAGATCTTAGCCACTTTTTAAAAGAAAAGGGGGGACTGGAAGGGCTAATTCACTCCCA
ACGAAGACAAGATATCCTTGATCTGTGGATCTACCACACACAAGGCTACTTCCCTGATTGGCAGAACTAC
ACACCAGGGCCAGGGATCAGATATCCACTGACCTTTGGATGGTGCTACAAGCTAGTACCAGTTGAGCAAG
AGAAGGTAGAAGAAGCCAATGAAGGAGAGAACACCCGCTTGTTACACCCTGTGAGCCTGCATGGGATGGA
TGACCCGGAGAGAGAAGTATTAGAGTGGAGGTTTGACAGCCGCCTAGCATTTCATCACATGGCCCGAGAG
CTGCATCCGGACTGTACTGGGTCTCTCTGGTTAGACCAGATCTGAGCCTGGGAGCTCTCTGGCTAACTAG
GGAACCCACTGCTTAAGCCTCAATAAAGCTTGCCTTGAGTGCTTCAAGTAGTGTGTGCCCGTCTGTTGTG
TGACTCTGGTAACTAGAGATCCCTCAGACCCTTTTAGTCAGTGTGGAAAATCTCTAGCAGCATGTGAGCA
AAAGGCCAGCAAAAGGCCAGGAACCGTAAAAAGGCCGCGTTGCTGGCGTTTTTCCATAGGCTCCGCCCCC
CTGACGAGCATCACAAAAATCGACGCTCAAGTCAGAGGTGGCGAAACCCGACAGGACTATAAAGATACCA
GGCGTTTCCCCCTGGAAGCTCCCTCGTGCGCTCTCCTGTTCCGACCCTGCCGCTTACCGGATACCTGTCC
GCCTTTCTCCCTTCGGGAAGCGTGGCGCTTTCTCATAGCTCACGCTGTAGGTATCTCAGTTCGGTGTAGG
TCGTTCGCTCCAAGCTGGGCTGTGTGCACGAACCCCCCGTTCAGCCCGACCGCTGCGCCTTATCCGGTAA
CTATCGTCTTGAGTCCAACCCGGTAAGACACGACTTATCGCCACTGGCAGCAGCCACTGGTAACAGGATT
AGCAGAGCGAGGTATGTAGGCGGTGCTACAGAGTTCTTGAAGTGGTGGCCTAACTACGGCTACACTAGAA
GAACAGTATTTGGTATCTGCGCTCTGCTGAAGCCAGTTACCTTCGGAAAAAGAGTTGGTAGCTCTTGATC
CGGCAAACAAACCACCGCTGGTAGCGGTGGTTTTTTTGTTTGCAAGCAGCAGATTACGCGCAGAAAAAAA
GGATCTCAAGAAGATCCTTTGATCTTTTCTACGGGGTCTGACGCTCAGTGGAACGAAAACTCACGTTAAG
GGATTTTGGTCATGAGATTATCAAAAAGGATCTTCACCTAGATCCTTTTAAATTAAAAATGAAGTTTTAA
ATCAATCTAAAGTATATATGAGTAAACTTGGTCTGACAGTTACCAATGCTTAATCAGTGAGGCACCTATC
TCAGCGATCTGTCTATTTCGTTCATCCATAGTTGCCTGACTCCCCGTCGTGTAGATAACTACGATACGGG
AGGGCTTACCATCTGGCCCCAGTGCTGCAATGATACCGCGAGACCCACGCTCACCGGCTCCAGATTTATC
AGCAATAAACCAGCCAGCCGGAAGGGCCGAGCGCAGAAGTGGTCCTGCAACTTTATCCGCCTCCATCCAG
TCTATTAATTGTTGCCGGGAAGCTAGAGTAAGTAGTTCGCCAGTTAATAGTTTGCGCAACGTTGTTGCCA
TTGCTACAGGCATCGTGGTGTCACGCTCGTCGTTTGGTATGGCTTCATTCAGCTCCGGTTCCCAACGATC
AAGGCGAGTTACATGATCCCCCATGTTGTGCAAAAAAGCGGTTAGCTCCTTCGGTCCTCCGATCGTTGTC
AGAAGTAAGTTGGCCGCAGTGTTATCACTCATGGTTATGGCAGCACTGCATAATTCTCTTACTGTCATGC
CATCCGTAAGATGCTTTTCTGTGACTGGTGAGTACTCAACCAAGTCATTCTGAGAATAGTGTATGCGGCG
ACCGAGTTGCTCTTGCCCGGCGTCAATACGGGATAATACCGCGCCACATAGCAGAACTTTAAAAGTGCTC
ATCATTGGAAAACGTTCTTCGGGGCGAAAACTCTCAAGGATCTTACCGCTGTTGAGATCCAGTTCGATGT
AACCCACTCGTGCACCCAACTGATCTTCAGCATCTTTTACTTTCACCAGCGTTTCTGGGTGAGCAAAAAC
AGGAAGGCAAAATGCCGCAAAAAAGGGAATAAGGGCGACACGGAAATGTTGAATACTCA
Features (pLannotate 1.2.2; 21 found; start..end, strand, type, name):
      2..106     -  promoter       AmpR promoter: bla
    165..217     -  misc_feature   bom (fragment): basis of mobility region from pBR322
    372..751     +  enhancer       CMV enhancer: human cytomegalovirus immediate early enhancer
    752..951     +  promoter       CMV promoter: human cytomegalovirus (CMV) immediate early promoter
    969..1149    +  LTR            5' LTR (truncated): truncated 5' long terminal repeat (LTR) from HIV-1
   1196..1321    +  misc_feature   HIV-1 Ψ: packaging signal of human immunodeficiency virus type 1
   1305..1643    +  CDS            HIV-1 gag (fragment): gag protein from human immunodeficiency virus 1; gag
   1818..2051    +  misc_feature   RRE: The Rev response element (RRE) of HIV-1 allows for Rev-dependent mRNA export from the nucleus to the cytoplasm.
   2428..2528    +  CDS            Rev (fragment): human immunodeficiency virus 1 (HIV-1) Rev protein; rev; enhances nuclear export of unspliced and incompletely spliced viral mRNAs
   2578..2695    +  misc_feature   cPPT/CTS: central polypurine tract and central termination sequence of HIV-1
   2777..3017    +  promoter       U6 promoter: RNA polymerase III promoter for human U6 snRNA
   3046..3121    +  misc_RNA       gRNA scaffold: guide RNA scaffold for the Streptococcus pyogenes CRISPR/Cas9 system
   3174..3666    +  promoter       PGK promoter: mouse phosphoglycerate kinase 1 promoter
   3696..4726    +  CDS            Cre (fragment): site-specific recombinase Cre is a site-specific recombinase from bacteriophage P1. Recombination occurs at loxP sequences.
   4759..4782    +  misc_feature   MCS (fragment): pBluescript multiple cloning site
   4782..5370    +  misc_feature   WPRE: woodchuck hepatitis virus posttranscriptional regulatory element
   5371..5390    +  misc_feature   MCS (fragment): pBluescript multiple cloning site
   5392..5892    +  CDS            nef (fragment): NEF_HV1LA - Experimental evidence at protein level: Swiss-Prot protein existence level 1. Extracellular Nef protein targets CD4(+) T-lymphocytes for apoptosis by interacting with CXCR4 surface receptors. From Human immunodeficiency virus type 1 group M subtype B (isolate Lai) (HIV-1).
   5899..6079    +  LTR            5' LTR (truncated): truncated 5' long terminal repeat (LTR) from HIV-1
   6141..6729    -  rep_origin     ori: high-copy-number ColE1/pMB1/pBR322/pUC origin of replication
   6900..1       -  CDS            AmpR (across the origin): β-lactamase; bla; confers resistance to ampicillin, carbenicillin, and related antibiotics
