[The description below was written by a language model from this plasmid's Addgene catalogue record and pLannotate feature annotations shown in this document.]
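Description:
Lenti-sgBrca2#2/Cre is a 7,759-nt HIV-1-based lentiviral transfer plasmid on the pLL3.3 backbone that delivers a CRISPR guide RNA and Cre recombinase together from a single provirus. It is maintained in E. coli through a high-copy ColE1/pUC-type origin and selected with ampicillin via the bla (AmpR) gene. The viral portion starts with a CMV enhancer/promoter fused to a truncated 5' LTR, which drives transcription of the genomic RNA in packaging cells. This is followed by the Ψ packaging signal with a short gag fragment, the Rev response element for Rev-dependent nuclear export, and the cPPT/CTS element. A WPRE sits downstream of the payload to boost transcript expression. The 3' end carries a nef-derived fragment and a second LTR, which the annotation also labels as truncated.

The payload consists of two independent expression units. A human U6 RNA polymerase III promoter drives a guide against mouse Brca2 fused to the Streptococcus pyogenes Cas9 gRNA scaffold. The spacer itself lies in the unannotated gap between the promoter and the scaffold. Immediately downstream, the mouse PGK promoter drives Cre recombinase. No Cas9 is encoded, so editing requires Cas9 to be supplied by the recipient cells or animal. In that setting, Cre recombines loxP-flanked alleles in the transduced cell while the guide directs disruption of Brca2 in the same cell. The associated publication concerns a functional survey of tumour suppressor genes in oncogenic KRAS-driven lung cancer, which fits use in Cre-dependent mouse tumour models. The "#2" in the name suggests it is one of several Brca2 guides. The record gives the cloning method as restriction enzyme, but the cloning sites are recorded as unknown.
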