Addgene plasmid #173628: Lenti-sgBrca2#2/Cre
Purpose: Expresses a Brca2-targeting gRNA and Cre-recombinase
Depositing lab: Charles Swanton. Depositing organization: University College London. Publication: A functional taxonomy of tumor suppression in oncogenic KRAS-driven lung cancer. Cai H, Chew SK, Li C, Tsai MK, Andrejka L, Murray CW, Hughes NW, Shuldiner EG, Ashkin EL, Tang R, Hung KL, Chen LC, Lee SYC, Yousefi M, Lin WY, Kunder CA, Cong L, McFarland CD, Petrov DA, Swanton C, Winslow MM. Cancer Discov. 2021 Feb 19. pii: 2159-8290.CD-20-1325. doi: 10.1158/2159-8290.CD-20-1325. PubMed 33608386.
Backbone
  Vector backbone: pLL3.3
  Vector type: Lentiviral, Cre/Lox, CRISPR
Growth in bacteria
  Bacterial resistance: Ampicillin, 100 μg/mL
  Growth temperature: 37°C
  Growth strain: NEB Stable
  Copy number: High Copy
Gene/Insert
  Gene/Insert name: gRNA targeting Brca2
  gRNA/shRNA sequence: GTACCCAAAGTCTCGTCAAG
  Species: M. musculus (mouse)
  Entrez Gene: Brca2 (a.k.a. Fancd1, RAB163)
  Cloning method: Restriction Enzyme; 5′ cloning site unknown (unknown if destroyed); 3′ cloning site unknown (unknown if destroyed)
Terms and licenses: Academic/Nonprofit Terms; Industry Terms: Not Available to Industry
How to cite: Lenti-sgBrca2#2/Cre was a gift from Charles Swanton (Addgene plasmid # 173628 ; http://n2t.net/addgene:173628 ; RRID:Addgene_173628)
